Addgene plasmid #26268: pXN-FBLWLF-VP16AD
Depositing lab: Tom Clandinin. Depositing organization: Stanford University. Publication: A versatile in vivo system for directed dissection of gene expression patterns. Gohl DM, Silies MA, Gao XJ, Bhalerao S, Luongo FJ, Lin CC, Potter CJ, Clandinin TR. Nat Methods. 2011 Mar;8(3):231-7. doi: 10.1038/nmeth.1561. PubMed 21473015.
Backbone
  Vector backbone: pXN-FBLWLF
  Backbone size w/o insert (bp): 8757
  Vector type: Bacterial Expression, Insect Expression ; Drosophila transgenesis
Growth in bacteria
  Bacterial resistance: Ampicillin, 100 μg/mL
  Growth temperature: 37°C
  Growth strain: DH5alpha
  Copy number: High Copy
Gene/Insert
  Gene/Insert name: VP16AD-ZIP+ (alt names: VP16AD-EE12RR345L; VP16)
  Species: S. cerevisiae (budding yeast)
  Insert size (bp): 500
  Cloning method: Restriction Enzyme; 5′ cloning site BamHI (not destroyed); 3′ cloning site PacI (not destroyed)
  Sequencing primers: 5′ CAGTGCACGTTTGCTTGTTGA
Resource information
  A portion of this plasmid was derived from a plasmid made by: pActPL-VP16AD (obtained from Addgene)
Terms and licenses: Academic/Nonprofit Terms; Industry Terms: Not Available to Industry
Depositor comments: Luan et al. Neuron. 2006 Nov 9. 52(3):425-36.
How to cite: pXN-FBLWLF-VP16AD was a gift from Tom Clandinin (Addgene plasmid # 26268 ; http://n2t.net/addgene:26268 ; RRID:Addgene_26268)
