[The description below was written by a language model from this plasmid's Addgene catalogue record and pLannotate feature annotations shown in this document.]
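Description:
pXN-FBLWLF-VP16AD is a P-element-based Drosophila transgenesis plasmid built on the pXN-FBLWLF backbone, part of an in vivo toolkit for dissecting gene expression patterns. It is maintained in E. coli as a high-copy plasmid through a ColE1/pUC-type origin and selected with ampicillin via the bla gene. Fragments of bom and rop are remnants of its pBR322-type ancestry. The sequence record is about 9.5 kb.

Between the P element 5' and 3' ends, which allow transposase-mediated insertion into the fly genome, the backbone name is mirrored by the order of annotated sites: a minimal FRT, a φC31 attB site, the effector, a loxP site, mini-white, a second loxP and a second FRT. The roughly 500 bp BamHI–PacI insert, derived in part from pActPL-VP16AD, encodes an SV40 nuclear localization signal, the herpes simplex virus VP16 transcriptional activation domain and, according to the insert name, a leucine zipper (ZIP+, EE12RR345L), although the zipper itself is not annotated in the feature table. The catalogue lists budding yeast as the insert species, whereas the annotation assigns VP16 to the virus. This is the activation-domain half of a split-GAL4-type system, which activates transcription only where it can pair through its zipper with a complementary zipper-tagged DNA-binding half.

No strong promoter is annotated upstream of the coding sequence, only a short P element 5' fragment. This is consistent with enhancer-trap-style expression that depends on the genomic insertion site, although the record does not state this explicitly. Mini-white provides an eye-colour marker for identifying transformants and can be removed with Cre through the flanking loxP sites. The attB site and outer FRT sites allow φC31 integrase- and FLP-mediated manipulation or exchange of the cassette in vivo.
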