Features (pLannotate 1.2.2; 20 found; start..end, strand, type, name):
     25..609     +  misc_feature   P element 5' end: No description available
    623..656     -  protein_bind   FRT (minimal): supports FLP-mediated excision but not integration (Turan and Bode, 2011) FLP recombinase from the Saccharomyces cerevisiae 2μ plasmid
    666..684     -  misc_feature   MCS (fragment): pBluescript multiple cloning site
    701..770     +  protein_bind   attB: attB site for the φC31 integrase (Groth et al., 2000) phage φC31 integrase
    980..1083    +  misc_feature   P element 5' end (fragment): No description available
   1130..1149    +  CDS            SV40 NLS (fragment): nuclear localization signal of SV40 (simian virus 40) large T antigen
   1163..1396    +  CDS            VP16 AD: transcriptional activation domain of herpes simplex virus protein VP16 (Triezenberg et al., 1988; Cousens et al., 1989); UL48
   1881..1914    +  protein_bind   loxP: Cre-mediated recombination occurs in the 8-bp core sequence (GCATACAT). Cre recombinase
   1918..2084    -  polyA_signal   PGK poly(A) signal (fragment): mouse phosphoglycerate kinase 1 polyadenylation signal
   2090..6209    +  gene           mini-white: white; This modified version of the white gene lacks part of the first intron.
   6215..6248    +  protein_bind   loxP: Cre-mediated recombination occurs in the 8-bp core sequence (GCATACAT). Cre recombinase
   6272..6305    -  protein_bind   FRT (minimal): supports FLP-mediated excision but not integration (Turan and Bode, 2011) FLP recombinase from the Saccharomyces cerevisiae 2μ plasmid
   6535..6767    +  misc_feature   P element 3' end: P element 3' end
   6767..7269    +  gene           mini-white (fragment): white; This modified version of the white gene lacks part of the first intron.
   7268..7337    -  misc_feature   bom (fragment): basis of mobility region from pBR322
   7439..7474    -  CDS            rop (fragment): Rop protein, which maintains plasmids at low copy number; rop
   7569..7673    +  promoter       AmpR promoter: bla
   7674..8534    +  CDS            AmpR: β-lactamase; bla; confers resistance to ampicillin, carbenicillin, and related antibiotics
   8705..9293    +  rep_origin     ori: high-copy-number ColE1/pMB1/pBR322/pUC origin of replication
   9299..24      +  CDS            mini-white (fragment) (across the origin): Drosophila white gene eye color pigment; white; This is a modified version of the white gene lacking part of the first intron.
>Addgene plasmid #26268 | pXN-FBLWLF-VP16AD | depositor full sequence | sequence record 12360 | Author sequence
CCGCTGGACTACGTGGGTCTGGCCCATGATGAAATAACATAAGGTGGTCCCGTCGATAGCCGAAGCTTAC
CGAAGTATACACTTAAATTCAGTGCACGTTTGCTTGTTGAGAGGAAAGGTTGTGTGCGGACAATTTTTTT
TTGAAAACATTAACCCTTACGTGGAATAAAAAAAAATGAAATATTGCAAATTTTGCTGCAAAGCTGTGAC
TGGAGTAAAATTAATTCACGTGCCGAAGTGTGCTATTAAGAGAAAATTGTGGGAGCAGAGCCTTGGGTGC
AGCCTTGGTGAAAACTCCCAAATTTGTGATACCCACTTTAATGATTCGCAGTGGAAGGCTGCACCTGCAA
AAGGTCAGACATTTAAAAGGAGGCGACTCAACGCAGATGCCGTACCTAGTAAAGTGATAGAGCCTGAACC
AGAAAAGATAAAAGAAGGCTATACCAGTGGGAGTACACAAACAGAGTAAGTTTGAATAGTAAAAAAAATC
ATTTATGTAAACAATAACGTGACTGTGCGTTAGGTCCTGTTCATTGTTTAATGAAAATAAGAGCTTGAGG
GAAAAAATTCGTACTTTGGAGTACGAAATGCGTCGTTTAGAGCAGCAGCCGAATTCGGTACCGAAGTTCC
TATACTTTCTAGAGAATAGGAACTTCGGCGCGCCAGTACCGGGCCCCCCCTCGACGATGTAGGTCACGGT
CTCGAAGCCGCGGTGCGGGTGCCAGGGCGTGCCCTTGGGCTCCCCGGGCGCGTACTCCACCTCACCCATC
TGGTCCATCATGATGAACGGGTCGAGGTGGCGGTAGTTGATCCCGGCGAACGCGCGGCGCACCGGGAAGC
CCTCGCCCTCGAAACCGCTGGGCGCGGTGGTCACGGTGAGCACGGGACGTGCGACGGCGTCGGCGGGTGC
GGATACGCGGGGCAGCGTCAGCGGGTTCTCGACGGTCACGGCGGGCATGTCGAGGTCGACGGTATCGATA
AGCTTACCGAAGTATACACTTAAATTCAGTGCACGTTTGCTTGTTGAGAGGAAAGGTTGTGTGCGGACGA
ATTTTTTTTTGAAAACATTAACCCTTACGTGGATCCGCGGCCGCAAAACATGGATAAAGCGGAATTAATT
CCCGAGCCTCCAAAAAAGAAGAGAAAGGTCGAATTGGGTACCGCCCCCCCGACCGATGTCAGCCTGGGGG
ACGAGCTCCACTTAGACGGCGAGGACGTGGCGATGGCGCATGCCGACGCGCTAGACGATTTCGATCTGGA
CATGTTGGGGGACGGGGATTCCCCGGGTCCGGGATTTACCCCCCACGACTCCGCCCCCTACGGCGCTCTG
GATATGGCCGACTTCGAGTTTGAGCAGATGTTTACCGATGCCCTTGGAATTGACGAGTACGGTGGGGCTA
GCGGAGGAGGTGGTGGAGGTGGAGGTGGAGGTACTAGTCTGGAGATCGAGGCCGCCTTCCTGGAGCGCGA
GAACACCGCCCTGGAGACCCGCGTGGCCGAGCTGCGCCAGCGCGTGCAGCGCCTGCGCAACCGCGTGAGC
CAGAACCGCACCCGCTACGGCCCCCTGGGCGGCGGCAAGTAAGGCGCGCCTCTAGATCGATACCGTCGAC
TAAAGCCAAATAGAAAATTATTCAGTTCCTGGCTTAAGTTTTTAAAAGTGATATTATTTATTTGGTTGTA
ACCAACCAAAAGAATGTAAATAACTAATACATAATTATGTTAGTTTTAAGTTAGCAACAAATTGATTTTA
GCTATATTAGCTACTTGGTTAATAAATAGAATATATTTATTTAAAGATAATTGCGTTTTTATTGTCAGGG
AGTGAGTTTGCTTAAAAACTCGTTTAGATCCACTAGCTTAATTAAGCATGCCTAGGCTAGATAACTTCGT
ATAGCATACATTATACGAAGTTATAGCTTCTGATGGAATTAGAACTTGGCAAAACAATACTGAGAATGAA
GTGTATGTGGAACAGAGGCTGCTGATCTCGTTCTTCAGGCTATGAAACTGACACATTTGGAAACCACAGT
ACTTAGAACCACAAAGTGGGAATCAAGAGAAAAACAATGATCCCACGAGAGATCGAATTCTAGTATGTAT
GTAAGTTAATAAAACCCATTTTTGCGGAAAGTAGATAAAAAAAACATTTTTTTTTTTTACTGCACTGGAT
ATCATTGAACTTATCTGATCAGTTTTAAATTTACTTCGATCCAAGGGTATTTGATGTACCAGGTTCTTTC
GATTACCTCTCACTCAAAATGACATTCCACTCAAAGTCAGCGCTGTTTGCCTCCTTCTCTGTCCACAGAA
ATATCGCCGTCTCTTTCGCCGCTGCGTCCGCTATCTCTTTCGCCACCGTTTGTAGCGTTACGTAGCGTCA
ATGTCCGCCTTCAGTTGCATTTTGTCAGCGGTTTCGTGACGAAGCTCCAAGCGGTTTACGCCATCAATTA
AACACAAAGTGCTGTGCCAAAACTCCTCTCGCTTCTTATTTTTGTTTGTTTTTTGAGTGATTGGGGTGGT
GATTGGTTTTGGGTGGGTAAGCAGGGGAAAGTGTGAAAAATCCCGGCAATGGGCCAAGAGGATCAGGAGC
TATTAATTCGCGGAGGCAGCAAACACCCATCTGCCGAGCATCTGAACAATGTGAGTAGTACATGTGCATA
CATCTTAAGTTCACTTGATCTATAGGAACTGCGATTGCAACATCAAATTGTCTGCGGCGTGAGAACTGCG
ACCCACAAAAATCCCAAACCGCAATTGCACAAACAAATAGTGACACGAAACAGATTATTCTGGTAGCTGT
TCTCGCTATATAAGACAATTTTTGAGATCATATCATGATCAAGACATCTAAAGGCATTCATTTTCGACTA
TATTCTTTTTTACAAAAAATATAACAACCAGATATTTTAAGCTGATCCTAGATGCACAAAAAATAAATAA
AAGTATAAACCTACTTCGTAGGATACTTCGGGGTACTTTTTGTTCGGGGTTAGATGAGCATAACGCTTGT
AGTTGATATTTGAGATCCCCTATCATTGCAGGGTGACAGCGGAGCGGCTTCGCAGAGCTGCATTAACCAG
GGCTTCGGGCAGGCCAAAAACTACGGCACGCTCCGGCCACCCAGTCCGCCGGAGGACTCCGGTTCAGGGA
GCGGCCAACTAGCCGAGAACCTCACCTATGCCTGGCACAATATGGACATCTTTGGGGCGGTCAATCAGCC
GGGCTCCGGATGGCGGCAGCTGGTCAACCGGACACGCGGACTATTCTGCAACGAGCGACACATACCGGCG
CCCAGGAAACATTTGCTCAAGAACGGTGAGTTTCTATTCGCAGTCGGCTGATCTGTGTGAAATCTTAATA
AAGGGTCCAATTACCAATTTGAAACTCAGTTTGCGGCGTGGCCTATCCGGGCGAACTTTTGGCCGTGATG
GGCAGTTCCGGTGCCGGAAAGACGACCCTGCTGAATGCCCTTGCCTTTCGATCGCCGCAGGGCATCCAAG
TATCGCCATCCGGGATGCGACTGCTCAATGGCCAACCTGTGGACGCCAAGGAGATGCAGGCCAGGTGCGC
CTATGTCCAGCAGGATGACCTCTTTATCGGCTCCCTAACGGCCAGGGAACACCTGATTTTCCAAGCCATG
GTGCGGATGCCACGACATCTGACCTATCGGCAGCGAGTGGCCCGCGTGGATCAGGTGATCCAGGAGCTTT
CGCTCAGCAAATGTCAGCACACGATCATCGGTGTGCCCGGCAGGGTGAAAGGTCTGTCCGGCGGAGAAAG
GAAGCGTCTGGCATTCGCCTCCGAGGCTCTAACCGATCCGCCGCTTCTGATCTGCGATGAGCCCACCTCC
GGACTGGACTCCTTTACCGCCCACAGCGTCGTCCAGGTGCTGAAGAAGCTGTCGCAGAAGGGCAAGACCG
TCATCCTGACCATTCATCAGCCGTCTTCCGAGCTGTTTGAGCTCTTTGACAAGATCCTTCTGATGGCCGA
GGGCAGGGTAGCTTTCTTGGGCACTCCCAGCGAAGCCGTCGACTTCTTTTCCTAGTGAGTTCGATGTGTT
TATTAAGGGTATCTAGTATTACATAACATCTCAACTCCTATCCAGCGTGGGTGCCCAGTGTCCTACCAAC
TACAATCCGGCGGACTTTTACGTACAGGTGTTGGCCGTTGTGCCCGGACGGGAGATCGAGTCCCGTGATC
GGATCGCCAAGATATGCGACAATTTTGCCATTAGCAAAGTAGCCCGGGATATGGAGCAGTTGTTGGCCAC
CAAAAATCTGGAGAAGCCACTGGAGCAGCCGGAGAATGGGTACACCTACAAGGCCACCTGGTTCATGCAG
TTCCGGGCGGTCCTGTGGCGATCCTGGCTGTCGGTGCTCAAGGAACCACTCCTCGTAAAAGTGCGACTTA
TTCAGACAACGGTGAGTGGTTCCAGTGGAAACAAATGATATAACGCTTACAATTCTTGGAAACAAATTCG
CTAGATTTTAGATAGAATTGCCTGATTCCACACCCTTCTTAGTTTTTTTCAATGAGATGTATAGTTTATA
GTTTTGCAGAAGATAAATAAATTTCATTTAACTCGCGAATATTAATGAGATGCGAGTAACATTTTAATTT
GCAGATGGTTGCCATCTTGATTGGCCTCATCTTTTTGGGCCAACAACTCACGCAAGTGGGTGTGATGAAT
ATCAACGGAGCCATCTTCCTCTTCCTGACCAACATGACCTTTCAAAACGTCTTTGCCACGATAAATGTAA
GTCATGTTTAGAATACATTTGCATTTCAATAATTTACTAACTTTCTAATGAATCGATTCGATTTAGGTGT
TCACCTCAGAGCTGCCAGTTTTTATGAGGGAGGCCCGAAGTCGACTTTATCGCTGTGACACATACTTTCT
GGGCAAAACGATTGCCGAATTGCCGCTTTTTCTCACAGTGCCACTGGTCTTCACGGCGATTGCCTATCCG
ATGATCGGACTGCGGGCCGGAGTGCTGCACTTCTTCAACTGCCTGGCGCTGGTCACTCTGGTGGCCAATG
TGTCAACGTCCTTCGGATATCTAATATCCTGCGCCAGCTCCTCGACCTCGATGGCGCTGTCTGTGGGTCC
GCCGGTTATCATACCATTCCTGCTCTTTGGCGGCTTCTTCTTGAACTCGGGCTCGGTGCCAGTATACCTC
AAATGGTTGTCGTACCTCTCATGGTTCCGTTACGCCAACGAGGGTCTGCTGATTAACCAATGGGCGGACG
TGGAGCCGGGCGAAATTAGCTGCACATCGTCGAACACCACGTGCCCCAGTTCGGGCAAGGTCATCCTGGA
GACGCTTAACTTCTCCGCCGCCGATCTGCCGCTGGACTACGTGGGTCTGGCCATTCTCATCGTGAGCTTC
CGGGTGCTCGCATATCTGGCTCTAAGACTTCGGGCCCGACGCAAGGAGTAGCCGACATATATCCGAAATA
ACTGCTTGTTTTTTTTTTTTACCATTATTACCATCGTGTTTACTGTTTATTGCCCCCTCAAAAAGCTAAT
GTAATTATATTTGTGCCAATAAAAACAAGATATGACCTATAGAATACAAGTATTTCCCCTTCGAACATCC
CCACAAGTAGACTTTGGATTTGTCTTCTAACCAAAAGACTTACACACCTGCATACCTTACATCAAAAACT
CGTTTATCGCTACATAAAACACCGGGATATATTTTTTATATACATACTTTTCAAATCGCGCGCCCTCTTC
ATAATTCACCTCCACCACACCACGTTTCGTAGTTGCTCTTTCGCTGTCTCCCACCCGCTCTCCGCAACAC
ATTCACCTTTTGTTCGACGACCTTGGAGCGACTGTCGTTAGTTCCGCGCGATTCGGTTCGCTCAAATGGT
TCCGAGTGGTTCATTTCGTCTCAATAGAAATTAGTAATAAATATTTGTATGTACAATTTATTTGCTCCAA
TATATTTGTATATATTTCCCTCACAGCTATATTTATTCTAATTTAATATTATGACTTTTTAAGGTAATTT
TTTGTGACCTGTTCGGAGTGATTAGCGTTACAATTTGAACTGAAAGTGACATCCAGTGTTTGTTCCTTGT
GTAGATGCATCTCAAAAAAATGGTGGGCATAATAGTGTTGTTTATATATATCAAAAATAACAACTATAAT
AATAAGAATACATTTAATTTAGAAAATGCTTGGATTTCACTGGAACTAGAATTCATAACTTCGTATAGCA
TACATTATACGAAGTTATGGATCTGGCCGCGCTCTTCCGCTGAAGTTCCTATACTTTCTAGAGAATAGGA
ACTTCCTCGACGGTAGCGGTCCGGTTGTTTTCGTGCTCATCGCGAGTACGTATTTATTTTTAAAAAATAA
TAAACGCGGCAAACACAATCACACAAATGTGCAGGCACAGTGGGACAAAGTGCGCTAAATTTGGATATGT
AATAAATCCAAAACCAAAAAGAAAACAAAAAACGGTAAAATATTTTACTGTTGTTAAAATTCGATCATTC
ATTATTCGCTGCATGAATTAGCTTTGCGTACTCGCAAATTATTAAAAATAAAACTTTAAAAATAATTTCG
TCTAATTAATATTATGAGTTAATTCAAACCCCACGGACATGCTAAGGGTTAATCAACAATCATATCGCTG
TCTCACTCAGACTCAATACGACACTCAGAATACTATTCCTTTCACTCGCACTTATTGCAAGCATACGTTA
AGTGGATGTCTCTTGCCGACGGGACCACCTTATGTTATTTCATCATGGTCTGGCCATTCTCATCGTGAGC
TTCCGGGTGCTCGCATATCTGGCTCTAAGACTTCGGGCCCGACGCAAGGAGTAGCCGACATATATCCGAA
ATAACTGCTTGTTTTTTTTTTTACCATTATTACCATCGTGTTTACTGTTTATTGCCCCCTCAAAAAGCTA
ATGTAATTATATTTGTGCCAATAAAAACAAGATATGACCTATAGAATACAAGTATTTCCCCTTCGAACAT
CCCCACAAGTAGACTTTGGATTTGTCTTCTAACCAAAAGACTTACACACCTGCATACCTTACATCAAAAA
CTCGTTTATCGCTACATAAAACACCGGGATATATTTTTTATATACATACTTTTCAAATCGCGCGCCCTCT
TCATAATTCACCTCCACCACACCACGTTTCGTAGTTGCTCTTTCGCTGTCTCCCACCCGCTCTCCGCAAC
ACATTCACCTTTTGTTCGACGACCTTGGAGCGACTGTCGTTAGTTCCGCGCGATTCGGTGCGGTATTTCA
CACCGCATATGGTGCACTCTCAGTACAATCTGCTCTGATGCCGCATAGTTAAGCCAGCCCCGACACCCGC
CAACACCCGCTGACGCGCCCTGACGGGCTTGTCTGCTCCCGGCATCCGCTTACAGACAAGCTGTGACCGT
CTCCGGGAGCTGCATGTGTCAGAGGTTTTCACCGTCATCACCGAAACGCGCGAGACGAAAGGGCCTCGTG
ATACGCCTATTTTTATAGGTTAATGTCATGATAATAATGGTTTCTTAGACGTCAGGTGGCACTTTTCGGG
GAAATGTGCGCGGAACCCCTATTTGTTTATTTTTCTAAATACATTCAAATATGTATCCGCTCATGAGACA
ATAACCCTGATAAATGCTTCAATAATATTGAAAAAGGAAGAGTATGAGTATTCAACATTTCCGTGTCGCC
CTTATTCCCTTTTTTGCGGCATTTTGCCTTCCTGTTTTTGCTCACCCAGAAACGCTGGTGAAAGTAAAAG
ATGCTGAAGATCAGTTGGGTGCACGAGTGGGTTACATCGAACTGGATCTCAACAGCGGTAAGATCCTTGA
GAGTTTTCGCCCCGAAGAACGTTTTCCAATGATGAGCACTTTTAAAGTTCTGCTATGTGGCGCGGTATTA
TCCCGTATTGACGCCGGGCAAGAGCAACTCGGTCGCCGCATACACTATTCTCAGAATGACTTGGTTGAGT
ACTCACCAGTCACAGAAAAGCATCTTACGGATGGCATGACAGTAAGAGAATTATGCAGTGCTGCCATAAC
CATGAGTGATAACACTGCGGCCAACTTACTTCTGACAACGATCGGAGGACCGAAGGAGCTAACCGCTTTT
TTGCACAACATGGGGGATCATGTAACTCGCCTTGATCGTTGGGAACCGGAGCTGAATGAAGCCATACCAA
ACGACGAGCGTGACACCACGATGCCTGTAGCAATGGCAACAACGTTGCGCAAACTATTAACTGGCGAACT
ACTTACTCTAGCTTCCCGGCAACAATTAATAGACTGGATGGAGGCGGATAAAGTTGCAGGACCACTTCTG
CGCTCGGCCCTTCCGGCTGGCTGGTTTATTGCTGATAAATCTGGAGCCGGTGAGCGTGGGTCTCGCGGTA
TCATTGCAGCACTGGGGCCAGATGGTAAGCCCTCCCGTATCGTAGTTATCTACACGACGGGGAGTCAGGC
AACTATGGATGAACGAAATAGACAGATCGCTGAGATAGGTGCCTCACTGATTAAGCATTGGTAACTGTCA
GACCAAGTTTACTCATATATACTTTAGATTGATTTAAAACTTCATTTTTAATTTAAAAGGATCTAGGTGA
AGATCCTTTTTGATAATCTCATGACCAAAATCCCTTAACGTGAGTTTTCGTTCCACTGAGCGTCAGACCC
CGTAGAAAAGATCAAAGGATCTTCTTGAGATCCTTTTTTTCTGCGCGTAATCTGCTGCTTGCAAACAAAA
AAACCACCGCTACCAGCGGTGGTTTGTTTGCCGGATCAAGAGCTACCAACTCTTTTTCCGAAGGTAACTG
GCTTCAGCAGAGCGCAGATACCAAATACTGTCCTTCTAGTGTAGCCGTAGTTAGGCCACCACTTCAAGAA
CTCTGTAGCACCGCCTACATACCTCGCTCTGCTAATCCTGTTACCAGTGGCTGCTGCCAGTGGCGATAAG
TCGTGTCTTACCGGGTTGGACTCAAGACGATAGTTACCGGATAAGGCGCAGCGGTCGGGCTGAACGGGGG
GTTCGTGCACACAGCCCAGCTTGGAGCGAACGACCTACACCGAACTGAGATACCTACAGCGTGAGCATTG
AGAAAGCGCCACGCTTCCCGAAGGGAGAAAGGCGGACAGGTATCCGGTAAGCGGCAGGGTCGGAACAGGA
GAGCGCACGAGGGAGCTTCCAGGGGGAAACGCCTGGTATCTTTATAGTCCTGTCGGGTTTCGCCACCTCT
GACTTGAGCGTCGATTTTTGTGATGCTCGTCAGGGGGGCGGAGCCTATGGAAAAACGCCTTCTTCTTGAA
CTCGGGCTCGGTGCCAGTATACCTCAAATGGTTGTCGTACCTCTCATGGTTCCGTTACGCCAACGAGGGT
CTGCTGATTAACCAATGGGCGGACGTGGAGCCGGGCGAAATTAGCTGCACATCGTCGAACACCACGTGCC
CCAGTTCGGGCAAGGTCATCCTGGAGACGCTTAACTTCTCCGCCGCCGATCTG
