>Addgene plasmid #26268 | pXN-FBLWLF-VP16AD | addgene partial sequence | sequence record 32433 | 26268 with pBR322ori-F
GTCGATTTTTGTGATGCTCGTCAGGGGGGCGGAGCCTATGGAAAAACGCCTTCTTCTTGAACTCGGGCTC
GGTGCCAGTATACCTCAAATGGTTGTCGTACCTCTCATGGTTCCGTTACGCCAACGAGGGTCTGCTGATT
AACCAATGGGCGGACGTGGAGCCGGGCGAAATTAGCTGCACATCGTCGAACACCACGTGCCCCAGTTCGG
GCAAGGTCATCCTGGAGACGCTTAACTTCTCCGCCGCCGATCTGCCGCTGGACTACGTGGGTCTGGCCCA
TGATGAAATAACATAAGGTGGTCCCGTCGATAGCCGAAGCTTACCGAAGTATACACTTAAATTCAGTGCA
CGTTTGCTTGTTGAGAGGAAAGGTTGTGTGCGGACAATTTTTTTTTGAAAACATTAACCCTTACGTGGAA
TAAAAAAAAATGAAATATTGCAAATTTTGCTGCAAAGCTGTGACTGGAGTAAAATTAATTCACGTGCCGA
AGTGTGCTATTAAGAGAAAATTGTGGGAGCAGAGCCTTGGGTGCAGCCTTGGTGAAAACTCCCAAATTTG
TGATACCCACTTTAATGATTCGCAGTGGAAGGCTGCACCTGCAAAAGGTCAGACATTTAAAAGGAGGCGA
CTCAACGCAGATGCCGTACCTAGTAAAGTGATAGAGCCTGAACCAGAAAAGATAAAAGAAGGCTATACCA
GTGGGAGTACACAAACAGAGTAAGTTTGAATAGTAAAAAAAATCATTTATGTAAACAATAACGTGACTGT
GCGTTAGGTCCTGTTCATTGTTTAATGAAAATAAGAGCTTGAGGGAAAAAATTCGTAC
