>Addgene plasmid #26268 | pXN-FBLWLF-VP16AD | addgene partial sequence | sequence record 32434 | 26268 with miniwhite-R (AAGAGATAGCGGACGCAGCG)
CAGCGCTGACTTTGAGTGGAATGTCATTTTGAGTGAGAGGTAATCGAAAGAACCTGGTACATCAAATACC
CTTGGATCGAAGTAAATTTAAAACTGATCAGATAAGTTCAATGATATCCAGTGCAGTAAAAAAAAAAAAT
GTTTTTTTTATCTACTTTCCGCAAAAATGGGTTTTATTAACTTACATACATACTAGAATTCGATCTCTCG
TGGGATCATTGTTTTTCTCTTGATTCCCACTTTGTGGTTCTAAGTACTGTGGTTTCCAAATGTGTCAGTT
TCATAGCCTGAAGAACGAGATCAGCAGCCTCTGTTCCACATACACTTCATTCTCAGTATTGTTTTGCCAA
GTTCTAATTCCATCAGAAGCTATAACTTCGTATAATGTATGCTATACGAAGTTATCTAGCCTAGGCATGC
TTAATTAAGCTAGTGGATCTAAACGAGTTTTTAAGCAAACTCACTCCCTGACAATAAAAACGCAATTATC
TTTAAATAAATATATTCTATTTATTAACCAAGTAGCTAATATAGCTAAAATCAATTTGTTGCTAACTTAA
AACTAACATAATTATGTATTAGTTATTTACATTCTTTTGGTTGGTTACAACCAAATAAATAATATCACTT
TTAAAAACTTAAGCCAGGAACTGAATAATTTTCTATTTGGCTTTAGTCGACGGTATCGATCTAGAGGCGC
GCCTTACTTGCCGCCGCCCAGGGGGCCGTAGCGGGTGCGGTTCTGGCTCACGCGGTTGCGCAGGCGCTGC
ACGCGCTGGCGCAGCTCGGCCACGCGGGTCTCCAGGGCGGTGTTCTCGCGCTCCAGGAAGGCGGCCTCGA
TCTCCAGA
