>Addgene plasmid #26268 | pXN-FBLWLF-VP16AD | addgene partial sequence | sequence record 32435 | 26268 with miniwhite-F (TTTGTGACCTGTTCGGAGTGA)
TTTGTTCCTTGTGTAGATGCATCTCAAAAAAATGGTGGGCATAATAGTGTTGTTTATATATATCAAAAAT
AACAACTATAATAATAAGAATACATTTAATTTAGAAAATGCTTGGATTTCACTGGAACTAGAATTCATAA
CTTCGTATAGCATACATTATACGAAGTTATGGATCTGGCCGCGCTCTTCCGCTGAAGTTCCTATACTTTC
TAGAGAATAGGAACTTCCTCGACGGTAGCGGTCCGGTTGTTTTCGTGCTCATCGCGAGTACGTATTTATT
TTTAAAAAATAATAAACGCGGCAAACACAATCACACAAATGTGCAGGCACAGTGGGACAAAGTGCGCTAA
ATTTGGATATGTAATAAATCCAAAACCAAAAAGAAAACAAAAAACGGTAAAATATTTTACTGTTGTTAAA
ATTCGATCATTCATTATTCGCTGCATGAATTAGCTTTGCGTACTCGCAAATTATTAAAAATAAAACTTTA
AAAATAATTTCGTCTAATTAATATTATGAGTTAATTCAAACCCCACGGACATGCTAAGGGTTAATCAACA
ATCATATCGCTGTCTCACTCAGACTCAATACGACACTCAGAATACTATTCCTTTCACTCGCACTTATTGC
AAGCATACGTTAAGTGGATGTCTCTTGCCGACGGGACCACCTTATGTTATTTCATCATGGTCTGGCCATT
CTCATCGTGAGCTTCCGGGTGCTCGCATATCTGGCTCTAAGACTTCGGGCCCGACGCAAGGAGTAGCCGA
CATATATCCGAAATAACTGCTTGTTTTTTTT
